>Addgene plasmid #127548 | pAPi | addgene full sequence | sequence record 247702 | Addgene NGS Result
CCCCNCCCCCTCTCTACCTTCTCTAGATCGGCGTTCCGGTCCATGGTTAGGGCCCGGTAGTTCTACTTCT
GTTCATGTTTGTGTTAGATCCGTGTTTGTGTTAGATCCGTGCTGCTAGCGTTCGTACACGGATGCGACCT
GTACGTCAGACACGTTCTGATTGCTAACTTGCCAGTGTTTCTCTTTGGGGAATCCTGGGATGGCTCTAGC
CGTTCCGCAGACGGGATCGATTTCATGATTTTTTTTGTTTCGTTGCATAGGGTTTGGTTTGCCCTTTTCC
TTTATTTCAATATATGCCGTGCACTTGTTTGTCGGGTCATCTTTTCATGCTTTTTTTTGTCTTGGTTGTG
ATGATGTGGTCTGGTTGGGCGGTCGTTCTAGATCGGAGTAGAATTAATTCTGTTTCAAACTACCTGGTGG
ATTTATTAATTTTGGATCTGTATGTGTGTGCCATACATATTCATAGTTACGAATTGAAGATGATGGATGG
AAATATCGATCTAGGATAGGTATACATGTTGATGCGGGTTTTACTGATGCATATACAGAGATGCTTTTTG
TTCGCTTGGTTGTGATGATGTGGTGTGGTTGGGCGGTCGTTCATTCGTTCTAGATCGGAGTAGAATACTG
TTTCAAACTACCTGGTGTATTTATTAATTTTGGAACTGTATGTGTGTGTCATACATCTTCATAGTTACGA
GTTTAAGATGGATGGAAATATCGATCTAGGATAGGTATACATGTTGATGTGGGTTTTACTGATGCATATA
CATGATGGCATATGCAGCATCTATTCATATGCTCTAACCTTGAGTACCTATCTATTATAATAAACAAGTA
TGTTTTATAATTATTTTGATCTTGATATACTTGGATGATGGCATATGCAGCAGCTATATGTGGATTTTTT
TAGCCCTGCCTTCATACGCTATTTATTTGCTTGGTACTGTTTCTTTTGTCGATGCTCACCCTGTTGTTTG
GTGTTACTTCTGCGCCAGTGCCAAGTTAATTCGAGCTCAAGCTTTACCGTGCGCCACTTGACACAGACTG
GAAATATTCTCGTTCACACAGTGCTAGGGCTTCAGGGTGTGAGCCGTGGCGCATCTTGTGGACTTGCCGT
GGCGAGCTACCTCCACGCTCCCGCTTCCGCAATTTTGTTGCAGTGCTTTGGATTCTCGTGGTTGCTCGTC
TCAGGAAGTGAAGATGTCGGCCTCCAAGGATGGCGACCCTCGGATCCAGTATATCTCGGACAGCATCCGT
ACCATTCCTGATTTTCCTCACAAAGGCATTATGTTCCGAGATGTGACGACGTTGCTGTTGGATCATAAGG
CTTTCAAAGACACGATCGACATCTTTGTTGAGCGTTACCGGGACCAGAAGGTGGACGTCATTGTGGGAAT
TGAAGCTCGAGGTATTTAAATTGATTACGTACAGATGAACATGGCATCGTGGTGATTGATGAAACTGCTG
CTGTCGGCTTTAACCTCTCTTTAGGCATTGGTTTCGAAGCGGGCAACAAGCCGAAAGAACTGTACAGCGA
AGAGGCAGTCAACGGGGAAACTCAGCAAGCGCACTTACAGGCGATTAAAGAGCTGATAGCGCGTGACAAA
AACCACCCAAGCGTGGTGATGTGGAGTATTGCCAACGAACCCTCGAGGGATACCCGTCCGCAAGGTGCAC
GGGAATATTTCGCGCCACTGGCGGAAGCAACGCGTAAACTCGACCCGACGCGTCCGATCACCTGCGTCAA
TGTAATGTTCTGCGACGCTCACACCGATACCATCAGCGATCTCTTTGATGCCTAGGTACGTAATCAGTTT
AAATACCTCGAGCTTCAATTCCCACAATGACGTCCACCTTCTGGTCCCGGTAACGCTCAACAAAGATGTC
GATCGTGTCTTTGAAAGCCTTATGATCCAACAGCAACGTCGTCACATCTCGGAACATAATGCCTTTGTGA
GGAAAATCAGGAATGGTACGGATGCTGTCCGAGATATACTGGATCCGAGGGTCGCCATCCTTGGAGGCCG
ACATCTTCACTTCCTGAGACGAGCAACCACGAGAATCCAAAGCACTGCAACAAAATTGCGGAAGCGGGAG
CGTGGAGGTAGCTCGCCACGGCAAGTCCACAAGATGCGCCACGGCTCACACCCTGAAGCCCTAGCACTGT
GTGAACGAGAATATTTCCAGTCTGTGTCAAGTGGCGCACGGTAAAGCTTGGTACCCCTACTCCAAGATCG
TTCAAACATTTGGCAATAAAGTTTCTTAAGATTGAATCCTGTTGCCGGTCTTGCGATGATTATCATATAA
TTTCTGTTGAATTACGTTAAGCATGTAATAATTAACATGTAATGCATGACGTTATTTATGAGATGGGTTT
TTATGATTAGAGTCCCGCAATTATACATTTAATACGCGATAGAAAACAAAATATAGCGCGCAAACTAGGA
TAAATTATCGCGCGCGGTGTCATCTATGTTACTAGATCGGGGATACAGTCTCAGAAGACCAAAGGGCTAT
TGAGACTTTTCAACAAAGGGTAATTTCGGGAAACCTCCTCGGATTCCATTGCCCAGCTATCTGTCACTTC
ATCGAAAGGACAGTAGAAAAGGAAGGTGGCTCCTACAAATGCCATCATTGCGATAAAGGAAAGGCTATCA
TTCAAGATGCCTCTGCCGACAGTGGTCCCAAAGATGGACCCCCACCCACGAGGAGCATCGTGGAAAAAGA
AGACGTTCCAACCACGTCTTCAAAGCAAGTGGATTGATGTGACATCTCCACTGACGTAAGGGATGACGCA
CAATCCCACTATCCTTCGCAAGACCCTTCCTCTATATAAGGAAGTTCATTTCATTTGGAGAGGACAGCCC
AAGCATGGAGAACCGACCTGCAGGCATGAAAAAGCCTGAACTCACCGCGACGTCTGTCGAGAAGTTTCTG
ATCGAAAAGTTCGACAGCGTCTCCGACCTGATGCAGCTCTCGGAGGGCGAAGAATCTCGTGCTTTCAGCT
TCGATGTAGGAGGGCGTGGATATGTCCTGCGGGTAAATAGCTGCGCCGATGGTTTCTACAAAGATCGTTA
TGTTTATCGGCACTTTGCATCGGCCGCGCTCCCGATTCCGGAAGTGCTTGACATTGGGGAATTCAGCGAG
AGCCTGACCTATTGCATCTCCCGCCGTGCACAGGGTGTCACGTTGCAAGACCTGCCTGAAACCGAACTGC
CCGCTGTTCTGCAGCCGGTCGCGGAGGCCATGGATGCGATCGCTGCGGCCGATCTTAGCCAGACGAGCGG
GTTCGGCCCATTCGGACCGCAAGGAATCGGTCAATACACTACATGGCGTGATTTCATATGCGCGATTGCT
GATCCCCATGTGTATCACTGGCAAACTGTGATGGACGACACCGTCAGTGCGTCCGTCGCGCAGGCTCTCG
ATGAGCTGATGCTTTGGGCCGAGGACTGCCCCGAAGTCCGGCACCTCGTGCACGCGGATTTCGGCTCCAA
CAATGTCCTGACGGACAATGGCCGCATAACAGCGGTCATTGACTGGAGCGAGGCGATGTTCGGGGATTCC
CAATACGAGGTCGCCAACATCTTCTTCTGGAGGCCGTGGTTGGCTTGTATGGAGCAGCAGACGCGCTACT
TCGAGCGGAGGCATCCGGAGCTTGCAGGATCGCCGCGGCTCCGGGCGTATATGCTCCGCATTGGTCTTGA
CCAACTCTATCAGAGCTTGGTTGACGGCAATTTCGATGATGCAGCTTGGGCGCAGGGTCGATGCGACGCA
ATCGTCCGATCCGGAGCCGGGACTGTCGGGCGTACACAAATCGCCCGCAGAAGCGCGGCCGTCTGGACCG
ATGGCTGTGTAGAAGTACTCGCCGATAGTGGAAACCGACGCCCCAGCACTCGTCCGAGGGCAAAGGAATG
AGCGGGACTCTGGGGTTCGGACGGTACGCTGAAATCACCAGTCTCTCTCTACAAATCTATCTCTCTCTAT
TTTCTCCATAAATAATGTGTGAGTAGTTTCCCGATAAGGGAAATTAGGGTTCTTATAGGGTTTCGCTCAT
GTGTTGAGCATATAAGAAACCCTTAGTATGTATTTGTATTTGTAAAATACTTCTATCAATAAAATTTCTA
ATTCCTAAAACCAAAATCCAGTACTAAAATCCAGATCTCCTAAAGTCCCTATAGATCTTTGTCGTGAATA
TAAACCAGACACGAGACGACTAAACCTGGAGCCCAGACGCCGTTCGAAGCTAGAAGTACCGCTTAGGCAG
GAGGCCGTTAGGGAAAAGATGCTAAGGCAGGGTTGGTTACGTTGACTCCCCCGTAGGTTTGGTTTAAATA
TGATGAAGTGGACGGAAGGAAGGAGGAAGACAAGGAAGGATAAGGTTGCAGGCCCTGTGCAAGGTAAGAA
GATGGAAATTTGATAGAGGTACGCTACTATACTTATACTATACGCTAAGGGAATGCTTGTATTTATACCC
TATACCCCCTAATAACCCCTTATCAATTTAAGAAATAATCCGCATAAGCCCCCGCTTAAAAATTGGTATC
AGAGCCATGAATAGGTCTATGACCAAAACTCAAGAGGATAAAACCTCACCAAAATACGAAAGAGTTCTTA
ACTCTAAAGATAAAAGATCTTTCAAGATCAAAACTAGTTCCCTCACACCGGTGACGGGGATCGCATGCGA
TATCTCGAGATCTAGCTTGGCGTAATCATGGTCATAGCTGTTTCCTGTGTGAAATTGTTATCCGCTCACA
ATTCCACACAACATACGAGCCGGAAGCATAAAGTGTAAAGCCTGGGGTGCCTAATGAGTGAGCTAACTCA
CATTAATTGCGTTGTGCTCACTGCCCGCTTTCCAGTCGGGAAACCTGTCGTGCCAGCTGCATTAATGAAT
CGGCCAACGCGCGGGGAGAGGCGGTTTGCGTATTGGGCGCTCTTCCGCTTCCTCGCTCACTGACTCGCTG
CGCTCGGTCGTTCGGCTGCGGCGAGCGGTATCAGCTCACTCAAAGGCGGTAATACGGTTATCCACAGAAT
CAGGGGATAACGCAGGAAAGAACATGTGAGCAAAAGGCCAGCAAAAGGCCAGGAACCGTAAAAAGGCCGC
GTTGCTGGCGTTTTTCCATAGGCTCCGCCCCCCTGACGAGCATCACAAAAATCGACGCTCAAGTCAGAGG
TGGCGAAACCCGACAGGACTATAAAGATACCAGGCGTTTCCCCCTGGAAGCTCCCTCGTGCGCTCTCCTG
TTCCGACCCTGCCGCTTACCGGATACCTGTCCGCCTTTCTCCCTTCGGGAAGCGTGGCGCTTTCTCATAG
CTCACGCTGTAGGTATCTCAGTTCGGTGTAGGTCGTTCGCTCCAAGCTGGGCTGTGTGCACGAACCCCCC
GTTCAGCCCGACCGCTGCGCCTTATCCGGTAACTATCGTCTTGAGTCCAACCCGGTAAGACACGACTTAT
CGCCACTGGCAGCAGCCACTGGTAACAGGATTAGCAGAGCGAGGTATGTAGGCGGTGCTACAGAGTTCTT
GAAGTGGTGGCCTAACTACGGCTACACTAGAAGAACAGTATTTGGTATCTGCGCTCTGCTGAAGCCAGTT
ACCTTCGGAAAAAGAGTTGGTAGCTCTTGATCCGGCAAACAAACCACCGCTGGTAGCGGTGGTTTTTTTG
TTTGCAAGCAGCAGATTACGCGCAGAAAAAAAGGATCTCAAGAAGATCCTTTGATCTTTTCTACGGGGTC
TGACGCTCAGTGGAACGAAAACTCACGTTAAGGGATTTTGGTCATGAGATTATCAAAAAGGATCTTCACC
TAGATCCTTTTAAATTAAAAATGAAGTTTTAAATCAATCTAAAGTATATATGAGTAAACTTGGTCTGACA
GTTACCAATGCTTAATCAGTGAGGCACCTATCTCAGCGATCTGTCTATTTCGTTCATCCATAGTTGCCTG
ACTCCCCGTCGTGTAGATAACTACGATACGGGAGGGCTTACCATCTGGCCCCAGTGCTGCAATGATACCG
CGAGACCCACGCTCACCGGCTCCAGATTTATCAGCAATAAACCAGCCAGCCGGAAGGGCCGAGCGCAGAA
GTGGTCCTGCAACTTTATCCGCCTCCATCCAGTCTATTAATTGTTGCCGGGAAGCTAGAGTAAGTAGTTC
GCCAGTTAATAGTTTGCGCAACGTTGTTGCCATTGCTACAGGCATCGTGGTGTCACGCTCGTCGTTTGGT
ATGGCTTCATTCAGCTCCGGTTCCCAACGATCAAGGCGAGTTACATGATCCCCCATGTTGTGCAAAAAAG
CGGTTAGCTCCTTCGGTCCTCCGATCGTTGTCAGAAGTAAGTTGGCCGCAGTGTTATCACTCATGGTTAT
GGCAGCACTGCATAATTCTCTTACTGTCATGCCATCCGTAAGATGCTTTTCTGTGACTGGTGAGTACTCA
ACCAAGTCATTCTGAGAATAGTGTATGCGGCGACCGAGTTGCTCTTGCCCGGCGTCAATACGGGATAATA
CCGCGCCACATAGCAGAACTTTAAAAGTGCTCATCATTGGAAAACGTTCTTCGGGGCGAAAACTCTCAAG
GATCTTACCGCTGTTGAGATCCAGTTCGATGTAACCCACTCGTGCACCCAACTGATCTTCAGCATCTTTT
ACTTTCACCAGCGTTTCTGGGTGAGCAAAAACAGGAAGGCAAAATGCCGCAAAAAAGGGAATAAGGGCGA
CACGGAAATGTTGAATACTCATACTCTTCCTTTTTCAATATTATTGAAGCATTTATCAGGGTTATTGTCT
CATGAGCGGATACATATTTGAATGTATTTAGAAAAATAAACAAATAGGGGTTCCGCGCACATTTCCCCGA
AAAGTGCCTAGAGATAATGAGCATTGCATGTCTAAGTTATAAAAAATTACCACATATTTTTTTTGTCACA
CTTGTTTGAAGTGCAGTTTATCTATCTTTATACATATATTTAAACTTTACTCTACGAATAATATAATCTA
TAGTACTACAATAATATCAGTGTTTTAGAGAATCATATAAATGAACAGTTAGACATGGTCTAAAGGACAA
TTGAGTATTTTGACAACAGGACTCTACAGTTTTATCTTTTTAGTGTGCATGTGTTCTCCTTTTTTTTTGC
AAATAGCTTCACCTATATAATACTTCATCCATTTTATTAGTACATCCATTTAGGGTTTAGGGTTAATGGT
TTTTATAGACTAATTTTTTTAGTACATCTATTTTATTCTATTTTAGCCTCTAAATTAAGAAAACTAAAAC
TCTATTTTAGTTTTTTTATTTAATAATTTAGATATAAAATAGAATAAAATAAAGTGACTAAAAATTAAAC
AAATACCCTTTAAGAAATTAAAAAAACTAAGGAAACATTTTTCTTGTTTCGAGTAGATAATGCCAGCCTG
TTAAACGCCGTCGACGAGTCTAACGGACACCAACCAGCGAACCAGCAGCGTCGCGTCGGGCCAAGCGAAG
CAGACGGCACGGCATCTCTGTCGCTGCCTCTGGACCCCTCTCGAGAGTTCCGCTCCACCGTTGGACTTGC
TCCGCTGTCGGCATCCAGAAATTGCGTGGCGGAGCGGCAGACGTGAGCCGGCACGGCAGGCGGCCTCCTC
CTCCTCTCACGGCACCGGCAGCTACGGGGGATTCCTTTCCCACCGCTCCTTCGCTTTCCCTTCCTCGCCC
GCCGTAATAAATAGACACCCCCTCCACACCCTCTTTCCCCAACCTCGTGTTGTTCGGAGCGCACACACAC
ACAACCAGATCTCCCCCAAATCCACCCGTCGGCACCTCCGCTTCAAGGTACGCCGCTCGTCCTCCC
Features (pLannotate 1.2.2; 16 found; start..end, strand, type, name):
   1186..1413    +  CDS            APT4 (fragment): APT4_ARATH - Experimental evidence at protein level: Swiss-Prot protein existence level 1. Catalyzes a salvage reaction resulting in the formation of AMP, that is energically less costly than de novo synthesis. May contribute to the recycling of adenine into adenylate nucleotides and the inactivation of cytokinins by phosphoribosylation. Possesses low activity toward adenine, but can efficiently convert cytokinins from free bases (active form) to the corresponding nucleotides (inactive form). From Arabidopsis thaliana (Mouse-ear cress).
   1432..1800    +  CDS            GUS (fragment): β-glucuronidase; uidA (or gusA) from E. coli
   1825..2052    -  CDS            APT4 (fragment): APT4_ARATH - Experimental evidence at protein level: Swiss-Prot protein existence level 1. Catalyzes a salvage reaction resulting in the formation of AMP, that is energically less costly than de novo synthesis. May contribute to the recycling of adenine into adenylate nucleotides and the inactivation of cytokinins by phosphoribosylation. Possesses low activity toward adenine, but can efficiently convert cytokinins from free bases (active form) to the corresponding nucleotides (inactive form). From Arabidopsis thaliana (Mouse-ear cress).
   2236..2488    +  terminator     NOS terminator: nopaline synthase terminator and poly(A) signal
   2521..2866    +  promoter       CaMV 35S promoter: strong constitutive promoter from cauliflower mosaic virus
   2818..2864    +  promoter       minimal CaMV 35S promoter: minimal 35S promoter from cauliflower mosaic virus
   2896..3918    +  CDS            hph: KHYB_ECOLX - Experimental evidence at protein level: Swiss-Prot protein existence level 1. The aminoglycoside phosphotransferases achieve inactivation of their antibiotic substrates by phosphorylation. Only phosphorylates hygromycin and closely related compounds such as demethyl analogs and destomycin. From Escherichia coli.
   3991..4167    +  polyA_signal   CaMV poly(A) signal: cauliflower mosaic virus polyadenylation signal
   4745..4761    -  protein_bind   lac operator: The lac repressor binds to the lac operator to inhibit transcription in E. coli. This inhibition can be relieved by adding lactose or isopropyl-β-D-thiogalactopyranoside (IPTG). lac repressor encoded by lacI
   4769..4799    -  promoter       lac promoter: promoter for the E. coli lac operon
   4814..4835    -  protein_bind   CAP binding site: CAP binding activates transcription in the presence of cAMP. E. coli catabolite activator protein
   4848..4940    -  CDS            lacI (fragment): lac repressor; lacI; The lac repressor binds to the lac operator to inhibit transcription in E. coli. This inhibition can be relieved by adding lactose or isopropyl-β-D-thiogalactopyranoside (IPTG).
   5123..5711    -  rep_origin     ori: high-copy-number ColE1/pMB1/pBR322/pUC origin of replication
   5882..6742    -  CDS            AmpR: β-lactamase; bla; confers resistance to ampicillin, carbenicillin, and related antibiotics
   6743..6847    -  promoter       AmpR promoter: bla
   6868..993     +  promoter       Ubi promoter (across the origin): maize polyubiquitin gene promoter
