[The description below was written by a language model from this plasmid's Addgene catalogue record and pLannotate feature annotations shown in this document.]
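Description:
pAPi is a plant RNAi plasmid derived from the pGAPi backbone and intended for use in the moss Physcomitrella patens, where it serves as the empty control for pGAPi-based silencing experiments. It is maintained in E. coli as a high-copy plasmid through a ColE1/pUC-type origin and an ampicillin resistance gene (β-lactamase with its own promoter). Remnants of the lac promoter/operator region and a lacI fragment are also annotated in the bacterial backbone. The sequenced record (about 7.8 kb) agrees closely with the catalogued total size.

The payload is a hairpin RNA cassette driven by the maize polyubiquitin promoter and closed by the NOS terminator. Two copies of a segment of the adenine phosphoribosyltransferase (APT) transcript are placed in opposite orientations on either side of a fragment of the β-glucuronidase (GUS) coding sequence, which appears to act as the spacer or loop. The annotation tool labelled the APT arms by homology to Arabidopsis APT4, but the catalogue states that the roughly 390 bp insert is from Physcomitrella patens. Transcription should yield an inverted-repeat RNA that folds into double-stranded RNA and triggers silencing of endogenous APT. Because APT converts 2-fluoroadenine into a toxic nucleotide, cells that silence it effectively survive on this compound, giving a survival-based readout of active RNAi. A separate cassette with the CaMV 35S promoter, the hygromycin phosphotransferase gene and the CaMV polyadenylation signal allows hygromycin selection of transformed plant cells. In the related experimental constructs, target gene segments are silenced in tandem with APT. pAPi carries only the APT segment and so provides the baseline phenotype for cells that silence APT alone.
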