Addgene plasmid #127548: pAPi
Purpose: Empty control for pGAPi-based RNAi silencing in tandem with APT transcript segment
Depositing lab: Luis Vidali. Depositing organization: Worcester Polytechnic Institute. Publication: Robust survival-based RNAi of gene families using in tandem silencing of adenine phosphoribosyltransferase. Orr RG, Foley SJ, Sherman CA, Abreu I, Galotto G, Liu B, Gonzalez-Guerrero M, Vidali L. Plant Physiol. 2020 Aug 6. pii: pp.20.00865. doi: 10.1104/pp.20.00865. PubMed 32764132.
Backbone
  Vector backbone: pGAPi
  Backbone manufacturer: Vidali Lab
  Backbone size w/o insert (bp): 6647
  Total vector size (bp): 7827
  Vector type: RNAi ; Empty control
  Selectable markers: Hygromycin ; 2-Fluoroadenine
Growth in bacteria
  Bacterial resistance: Ampicillin, 100 μg/mL
  Growth temperature: 37°C
  Growth strain: DH5alpha
  Copy number: High Copy
Gene/Insert
  Gene/Insert name: Adenine Phosphorybosyltransferase transcript segment (alt names: APT; APRT)
  Species: Physcomitrella patens
  Insert size (bp): 389
  Promoter: Ubiquitin
  Cloning method: Ligation Independent Cloning
  Sequencing primers: 5′ CTTTTGTCGATGCTCACCCTG; 3′ CCGGCAACAGGATTCAATCTT
Terms and licenses: Academic/Nonprofit Terms; Industry Terms: Not Available to Industry
How to cite: pAPi was a gift from Luis Vidali (Addgene plasmid # 127548 ; http://n2t.net/addgene:127548 ; RRID:Addgene_127548)
